Addgene plasmid #70883: pFOSGE_COF2H03
Purpose: Gateway entry clone
Depositing lab: Alexander Stark. Depositing organization: Research Institute of Molecular Pathology (IMP). Publication: Transcriptional regulators form diverse groups with context-dependent regulatory functions. Stampfel G, Kazmar T, Frank O, Wienerroither S, Reiter F, Stark A. Nature. 2015 Nov 9. doi: 10.1038/nature15545. PubMed 26550828.
Backbone
  Vector backbone: pDONR221
  Backbone manufacturer: Invitrogen
  Backbone size w/o insert (bp): 4762
  Vector type: Gateway entry vector
Growth in bacteria
  Bacterial resistance: Kanamycin, 50 μg/mL
  Growth temperature: 37°C
  Growth strain: DH5alpha
  Copy number: High Copy
Gene/Insert
  Gene/Insert name: SNF1A (alt names: FBgn0023169; CG3051, FBtr0070216)
  Species: D. melanogaster (fly)
  Insert size (bp): 1746
  Cloning method: Gateway Cloning
  Sequencing primers: 5′ M13-F20; 3′ M13R
Terms and licenses: Academic/Nonprofit Terms; Industry Terms: Not Available to Industry
How to cite: pFOSGE_COF2H03 was a gift from Alexander Stark (Addgene plasmid # 70883 ; http://n2t.net/addgene:70883 ; RRID:Addgene_70883)
