[The description below was written by a language model from this plasmid's Addgene catalogue record.]
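Description:
pFOSGE_COF2H03 is a Gateway entry clone built in the pDONR221 donor backbone. It is a high-copy bacterial plasmid maintained in standard E. coli cloning strains under kanamycin selection. Entry clones of this type are not expression vectors. They hold an open reading frame or other fragment between attL recombination sites, which form when an attB-flanked insert is recombined into the donor vector and displaces its negative-selection cassette. No feature table is provided, so the att sites, the origin of replication and the exact insert boundaries are inferred from the backbone type rather than documented in the record.

The insert is a 1746 bp sequence for Drosophila melanogaster SNF1A (CG3051), the fly gene for the catalytic alpha subunit of AMP-activated protein kinase. It corresponds to a single annotated FlyBase transcript. The record lists no promoter, tag or reporter, as expected for an entry clone, and it does not say whether the coding sequence retains its native stop codon. This matters for any C-terminal fusion in a destination vector. M13 forward and reverse primer sites in the backbone flank the cassette and allow sequence verification of the insert.

The plasmid's role is as a shuttle. An LR recombination reaction moves the SNF1A sequence into any compatible Gateway destination vector, which then supplies the promoter, the fusion partners and the host-specific elements. The clone appears to belong to a larger collection of fly factor clones linked to a study of how transcriptional regulators act in different regulatory contexts, although the record does not describe the specific downstream constructs or assays.
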