>Addgene plasmid #70883 | pFOSGE_COF2H03 | depositor partial sequence | sequence record 126825 | insert
ATGCCCCAGATGAGGGCTGCGGCCGCTGAGGCGGTGGCCGCCGGCAGCGCCAATGGCCAGCCGCTGGTCA
AGATTGGGCACTACCTACTGGGCGCAACCCTGGGAACGGGAACCTTCGGCAAGGTGAAGATCGGCGAGCA
CCAGATCACACGCGTCAAGGTGGCCGTCAAGATACTCAATCGTCAGAAGATCAAAAGCCTGGACGTCGTG
GGCAAGATCCGGCGTGAGATCCAGAACCTAAAGCTCTTCCGCCATCCGCACATCATCAAGTTGTACCAGG
TCATATCGACGCCGTCGGACATCTTCATGATCATGGAGTACGTGAGCGGCGGGGAGCTGTTCGACTATAT
TGTGAAGCACGGCAAGCTGCAGGAGCACCAAGCGCGCCGCTTTTTTCAGCAGATTATCTCTGGCGTGGAC
TATTGCCACCGGCACATGATCGTGCATCGAGACCTGAAGCCAGAGAACCTGCTGCTCGACCACAACATGC
ACGTGAAGATCGCCGACTTTGGGCTCTCGAACATGATGCTGGACGGCGAGTTCCTGCGCACCTCGTGCGG
CTCGCCCAACTACGCGGCGCCCGAGGTGATTTCCGGCAAGCTGTACGCCGGTCCCGAGGTGGACATCTGG
TCGTGCGGCGTCATCCTGTACGCCCTGCTGTGCGGGACGCTGCCCTTTGACGACGAGCATGTGCCTACGC
TGTTTCGCAAGATCAAGTCGGGCATTTTCCCCATTCCCGAGTACCTCAACAAACAAGTGGTCAATCTGGT
CTGTCAGATGCTGCAAGTGGACCCGCTCAAGCGGGCCAACATCGAGGAAATCAAGAAGCACGAGTGGTTC
CAAAAGGACCTCCCGGCCTACCTCTTCCCCTCGTCCATCGAGCAGGACTCCAATGTGATCGACACCTACG
CTGTGGCAGAGGTCTGCACCAAGTTCGGCGTCAAGGAGACCGAGGTGCACAACTCGCTGCTCAGCGGCGA
TCCGCACGATCAGCTGGCCATCGCTTACCATCTGATCATCGACAACAAACGCTTCGCCGACGACGCGGCC
AACCAAATAAACGAGATCAACAACTTCTTTGTGGCCGGCTCTCCACCACCGCCGCCGCCTCCGCCCGTTC
CCCAATCATCGATGGACCACCAAGCCCCTCTGGCCACCGTGACCGTTGGCGGAGGTACCTCAGCCAGCTC
GGGCACCGCCACACCAGTGCCACCAGTGGCTGGAGGCACGCCTAGCAGCACCATACCCATTCGACCGCAT
CCGGAGCGGATTGCGCCGATGCGGGACCGTCAACTGGCCATGTCCGTGCAGACATCTGGCGGCGGAGCCT
TCCCGGAGAAAACCGCACGTGGCGGCACTCCCATCAAGCGCGCCAAGTGGCATCTGGGCATCCGGTCGCA
GAGCAAGCCCAACGACATAATGCTCGAGGTATACCGAGCGATGAAGGCACTCAGCTACGAGTGGAAGATC
ATCAATCCGTACCACGTTCGGGTGCGCAGGCAGAACGTGAAGACCGGCAAGTTCTCGAAGATGTCACTGC
AGCTGTACCAGGTGGACGCCAAGAGCTATCTGCTCGACTTCAAGTCGCTGACCAACGACGAGGTCGAGCA
GGGCGACGACGTCATCATGGAGAGCCTTACTCCGCCGCCGCTTAGCGTGTCCGGGGTGATGCCGCTGCAG
CCGACCGGCCACCACACCATGGAGTTTTTCGAAATGTGCGCCGCCCTGATCATTCAACTGGCTCGC
