>Addgene plasmid #70883 | pFOSGE_COF2H03 | addgene partial sequence | sequence record 130317 | M13-Rev 5'-CAGGAAACAGCTATGACC-3'
ATAATGATTTTATTTTGACTGATAGTGACCTGTTCGTTGCAACAAATTGATAAGCAATGCTTTCTTATAA
TGCCAACTTTGTACAAGAAAGCTGGGTCGCGAGCCAGTTGAATGATCAGGGCGGCGCACATTTCGAAAAA
CTCCATGGTGTGGTGGCCGGTCGGCTGCAGCGGCATCACCCCGGACACGCTAAGCGGCGGCGGAGTAAGG
CTCTCCATGATGACGTCGTCGCCCTGCTCGACCTCGTCGTTGGTCAGCGACTTGAAGTCGAGCAGATAGC
TCTTGGCGTCCACCTGGTACAGCTGCAGTGACATCTTCGAGAACTTGCCGGTCTTCACGTTCTGCCTGCG
CACCCGAACGTGGTACGGATTGATGATCTTCCACTCGTAGCTGAGTGCCTTCATCGCTCGGTATACCTCG
AGCATTATGTCGTTGGGCTTGCTCTGCGACCGGATGCCCAGATGCCACTTGGCGCGCTTGATGGGAGTGC
CGCCACGTGCGGTTTTCTCCGGGAAGGCTCCGCCGCCAGATGTCTGCACGGACATGGCCAGTTGACGGTC
CCGCATCGGCGCAATCCGCTCCGGATGCGGTCGAATGGGTATGGTGCTGCTAGGCGTGCCTCCAGCCACT
GGTGGCACTGGTGTGGCGGTGCCCGAGCTGGCTGAGGTACCTCCGCCAACGGTCACGGTGGCCAGAGGGG
CTTGGTGGTCCATCGATGATTGGGGAACGGGCGGAGGCGGCGGCGGTGGT
